Addgene plasmid #148321: pT7-MS2-HA-C1-HsYTHDF2_386-579_AB
Purpose: Mammalian Expression of HsYTHDF2_386-579
Depositing lab: Elisa Izaurralde. Depositing organization: Max Planck Institute for Developmental Biology.
Backbone
  Vector backbone: Unknown
  Vector type: Mammalian Expression
Growth in bacteria
  Bacterial resistance: Kanamycin, 50 μg/mL
  Growth temperature: 37°C
  Growth strain: DH5alpha
  Copy number: High Copy
Gene/Insert
  Gene/Insert name: HsYTHDF2_386-579
  Species: H. sapiens (human)
  Entrez Gene: YTHDF2 (a.k.a. CAHL, DF2, HGRG8, NY-REN-2)
  Cloning method: Unknown
Terms and licenses: Academic/Nonprofit Terms; Industry Terms: Not Available to Industry
Depositor comments: ORF extracted from transcript variant 1 NCBI: NM_016258.2 Plasmids from this collection were made available to the research community and donated after the lab closed. Please note that the sequence provided by the depositing laboratory may be theoretical/predicted or based on Sanger sequencing results. There may be discrepancies between sequencing results obtained by Addgene and the depositor sequence. If an Addgene verified sequence is not available, please contact before placing your order to request that our lab fully sequence the plasmid.
How to cite: pT7-MS2-HA-C1-HsYTHDF2_386-579_AB was a gift from Elisa Izaurralde (Addgene plasmid # 148321 ; http://n2t.net/addgene:148321 ; RRID:Addgene_148321)
