[The description below was written by a language model from this plasmid's Addgene catalogue record and pLannotate feature annotations shown in this document.]
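Description:
pT7-MS2-HA-C1-HsYTHDF2_386-579_AB is a mammalian expression plasmid of about 5.1 kb that encodes a fragment of human YTHDF2 (residues 386–579, taken from transcript variant 1) fused downstream of the bacteriophage MS2 coat protein. The record lists the backbone as unknown. It is propagated in E. coli at high copy from a ColE1/pUC-type origin and also carries an f1 origin. A single Tn5 NeoR/KanR gene sits behind tandem bacterial (bla-type) and SV40 early promoters and is followed by an HSV TK polyadenylation signal, so it provides kanamycin selection in bacteria and could support G418 selection in mammalian cells.

Expression of the fusion is driven by the CMV immediate-early enhancer and promoter, with an SV40 poly(A) signal terminating the transcript. A T7 promoter lies between the CMV promoter and the open reading frame, which would also allow in vitro transcription by T7 RNA polymerase. The plasmid name indicates an HA epitope tag, but the feature table does not annotate it separately. The automated annotation labels the region immediately after MS2 as a YTHDF1 fragment. This most likely reflects similarity between the two paralogues, since the catalogue entry identifies the insert as YTHDF2. Short hits to an HIV-1 LTR, SV40 large T antigen, ble and the bGH poly(A) signal appear to be fragmentary matches rather than functional parts.

Because the MS2 coat protein binds a specific RNA stem-loop, fusions of this type are generally used to tether a protein to a reporter mRNA carrying MS2 binding sites. The record itself states only mammalian expression as the purpose. The deposited sequence may be theoretical rather than fully verified.
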