Features (pLannotate 1.2.2; 17 found; start..end, strand, type, name):
     61..364     +  enhancer       CMV enhancer: human cytomegalovirus immediate early enhancer
    365..568     +  promoter       CMV promoter: human cytomegalovirus (CMV) immediate early promoter
    564..597     +  LTR            5' LTR (truncated) (fragment): truncated 5' long terminal repeat (LTR) from HIV-1
    613..631     +  promoter       T7 promoter: promoter for bacteriophage T7 RNA polymerase
    668..1054    +  CDS            MS2: bacteriophage MS2 coat protein binds to a specific stem-loop structure in the viral RNA (Peabody, 1993)
   1055..1720    +  CDS            YTHDF1 (fragment): YTHD1_HUMAN - Also known as C20orf21 From Homo sapiens (Human).
   1723..1745    +  misc_feature   MCS (fragment): multiple cloning site
   1757..1841    +  CDS            large T antigen (fragment): large T antigen from SV40 (simian virus 40)
   1864..1985    +  polyA_signal   SV40 poly(A) signal: SV40 polyadenylation signal
   2019..2447    -  rep_origin     f1 ori (sequence partly withheld): f1 bacteriophage origin of replication; arrow indicates direction of (+) strand synthesis
   2474..2578    +  promoter       AmpR promoter: bla
   2580..2937    +  promoter       SV40 promoter: SV40 enhancer and early promoter
   2972..3766    +  CDS            NeoR/KanR: aminoglycoside phosphotransferase from Tn5; aph(3')-II (or nptII); confers resistance to neomycin, kanamycin, and G418 (Geneticin®)
   3787..3939    +  CDS            ble (fragment): BLE_KLEPN - Experimental evidence at protein level: Swiss-Prot protein existence level 1. Binding protein with a strong affinity to the bleomycin family of antibiotics. Binds to CL990; an antimitotic-antibiotic compound. From Klebsiella pneumoniae.
   3998..4045    +  polyA_signal   HSV TK poly(A) signal: herpes simplex virus thymidine kinase polyadenylation signal (Cole and Stacy, 1985)
   4136..4152    -  polyA_signal   bGH poly(A) signal (fragment): bovine growth hormone polyadenylation signal
   4374..4962    +  rep_origin     ori: high-copy-number ColE1/pMB1/pBR322/pUC origin of replication
>Addgene plasmid #148321 | pT7-MS2-HA-C1-HsYTHDF2_386-579_AB | depositor full sequence | sequence record 290769 | Full Sequence
TAGTTATTAATAGTAATCAATTACGGGGTCATTAGTTCATAGCCCATATATGGAGTTCCGCGTTACATAA
CTTACGGTAAATGGCCCGCCTGGCTGACCGCCCAACGACCCCCGCCCATTGACGTCAATAATGACGTATG
TTCCCATAGTAACGCCAATAGGGACTTTCCATTGACGTCAATGGGTGGAGTATTTACGGTAAACTGCCCA
CTTGGCAGTACATCAAGTGTATCATATGCCAAGTACGCCCCCTATTGACGTCAATGACGGTAAATGGCCC
GCCTGGCATTATGCCCAGTACATGACCTTATGGGACTTTCCTACTTGGCAGTACATCTACGTATTAGTCA
TCGCTATTACCATGGTGATGCGGTTTTGGCAGTACATCAATGGGCGTGGATAGCGGTTTGACTCACGGGG
ATTTCCAAGTCTCCACCCCATTGACGTCAATGGGAGTTTGTTTTGGCACCAAAATCAACGGGACTTTCCA
AAATGTCGTAACAACTCCGCCCCATTGACGCAAATGGGCGGTAGGCGTGTACGGTGGGAGGTCTATATAA
GCAGAGCTCTCTGGCTAACTAGAGAACCCACTGCTTACTGGCTTATCGAAATTAATACGACTCACTATAG
GGAGACCCAAGCTCTAGCGCTACCGGTCGCCACCATGGCTTCTAACTTTACTCAGTTCGTTCTCGTCGAC
AATGGCGGAACTGGCGACGTGACTGTCGCCCCAAGCAACTTCGCTAACGGGGTCGCTGAATGGATCAGCT
CTAACTCGCGATCACAGGCTTACAAAGTAACCTGTAGCGTTCGTCAGAGCTCTGCGCAGAATCGCAAATA
CACCATCAAAGTCGAGGTGCCTAAAGTGGCAACCCAGACTGTTGGTGGTGAAGAGCTTCCTGTAGCCGGA
TGGAGATCTTACTTAAATATGGAACTAACCATTCCAATTTTCGCCACGAATTCCGACTGCGAGCTTATTG
TTAAGGCAATGCAAGGTCTCCTAAAAGATGGAAACCCGATTCCCTCGGCCATCGCGGCCAACTCCGGCAT
CTACGGAGGTGGAGGTGGATCTGGTGGATCTCCTCCACATATGGCTTACCCATACGATGTTCCAGATTAC
GCTCCTCCATCTCGAGCACACCCAGTGTTGGAGAAGCTTCGGTCCATTAATAACTATAACCCCAAAGATT
TTGACTGGAATCTGAAACATGGCCGGGTTTTCATCATTAAGAGCTACTCTGAGGACGATATTCACCGTTC
CATTAAGTATAATATTTGGTGCAGCACAGAGCATGGTAACAAGAGACTGGATGCTGCTTATCGTTCCATG
AACGGGAAAGGCCCCGTTTACTTACTTTTCAGTGTCAACGGCAGTGGACACTTCTGTGGCGTGGCAGAAA
TGAAATCTGCTGTGGACTACAACACATGTGCAGGTGTGTGGTCCCAGGACAAATGGAAGGGTCGTTTTGA
TGTCAGGTGGATTTTTGTGAAGGACGTTCCCAATAGCCAACTGCGACACATTCGCCTAGAGAACAACGAG
AATAAACCAGTGACCAACTCTAGGGACACTCAGGAAGTGCCTCTGGAAAAGGCTAAGCAGGTGTTGAAAA
TTATAGCCAGCTACAAGCACACCACTTCCATTTTTGATGACTTCTCACACTATGAGAAACGCCAAGAGGA
AGAAGAAAGTGTTAAAAAGGAACGTCAAGGTCGTGGGAAATAACCGCGGGCCCGGGATCCACCGGATCTA
GATAACTGATCATAATCAGCCATACCACATTTGTAGAGGTTTTACTTGCTTTAAAAAACCTCCCACACCT
CCCCCTGAACCTGAAACATAAAATGAATGCAATTGTTGTTGTTAACTTGTTTATTGCAGCTTATAATGGT
TACAAATAAAGCAATAGCATCACAAATTTCACAAATAAAGCATTTTTTTCACTGCATTCTAGTTGTGGTT
TGTCCAAACTCATCAATGTATCTTAACGCGTAAATTGTAAGCGTTAATATTTTGTTAAAATTCGCGTTAA
ATTTTTGTTAAATCAGCTCATTTTTTAACCAATAGGCCGAAATCGGCAAAATCCCTTATAAATCAAAAGA
ATAGACCGAGATAGGGT
[37 nt withheld, positions 2118-2154]
AAAGAACGTGGACTCCAACGTCAAAGG
[49 nt withheld, positions 2182-2230]
T
[91 nt withheld, positions 2232-2322]
G
[124 nt withheld, positions 2324-2447]
CAGGTGGCACTTTTCGGGGAAATGTGCGCGGAACCCCTATTTGTTTATTTTTCTAAATACATTCAAATAT
GTATCCGCTCATGAGACAATAACCCTGATAAATGCTTCAATAATATTGAAAAAGGAAGAGTCCTGAGGCG
GAAAGAACCAGCTGTGGAATGTGTGTCAGTTAGGGTGTGGAAAGTCCCCAGGCTCCCCAGCAGGCAGAAG
TATGCAAAGCATGCATCTCAATTAGTCAGCAACCAGGTGTGGAAAGTCCCCAGGCTCCCCAGCAGGCAGA
AGTATGCAAAGCATGCATCTCAATTAGTCAGCAACCATAGTCCCGCCCCTAACTCCGCCCATCCCGCCCC
TAACTCCGCCCAGTTCCGCCCATTCTCCGCCCCATGGCTGACTAATTTTTTTTATTTATGCAGAGGCCGA
GGCCGCCTCGGCCTCTGAGCTATTCCAGAAGTAGTGAGGAGGCTTTTTTGGAGGCCTAGGCTTTTGCAAA
GATCGATCAAGAGACAGGATGAGGATCGTTTCGCATGATTGAACAAGATGGATTGCACGCAGGTTCTCCG
GCCGCTTGGGTGGAGAGGCTATTCGGCTATGACTGGGCACAACAGACAATCGGCTGCTCTGATGCCGCCG
TGTTCCGGCTGTCAGCGCAGGGGCGCCCGGTTCTTTTTGTCAAGACCGACCTGTCCGGTGCCCTGAATGA
ACTGCAAGACGAGGCAGCGCGGCTATCGTGGCTGGCCACGACGGGCGTTCCTTGCGCAGCTGTGCTCGAC
GTTGTCACTGAAGCGGGAAGGGACTGGCTGCTATTGGGCGAAGTGCCGGGGCAGGATCTCCTGTCATCTC
ACCTTGCTCCTGCCGAGAAAGTATCCATCATGGCTGATGCAATGCGGCGGCTGCATACGCTTGATCCGGC
TACCTGCCCATTCGACCACCAAGCGAAACATCGCATCGAGCGAGCACGTACTCGGATGGAAGCCGGTCTT
GTCGATCAGGATGATCTGGACGAAGAGCATCAGGGGCTCGCGCCAGCCGAACTGTTCGCCAGGCTCAAGG
CGAGCATGCCCGACGGCGAGGATCTCGTCGTGACCCATGGCGATGCCTGCTTGCCGAATATCATGGTGGA
AAATGGCCGCTTTTCTGGATTCATCGACTGTGGCCGGCTGGGTGTGGCGGACCGCTATCAGGACATAGCG
TTGGCTACCCGTGATATTGCTGAAGAGCTTGGCGGCGAATGGGCTGACCGCTTCCTCGTGCTTTACGGTA
TCGCCGCTCCCGATTCGCAGCGCATCGCCTTCTATCGCCTTCTTGACGAGTTCTTCTGAGCGGGACTCTG
GGGTTCGAAATGACCGACCAAGCGACGCCCAACCTGCCATCACGAGATTTCGATTCCACCGCCGCCTTCT
ATGAAAGGTTGGGCTTCGGAATCGTTTTCCGGGACGCCGGCTGGATGATCCTCCAGCGCGGGGATCTCAT
GCTGGAGTTCTTCGCCCACCCTAGGGGGAGGCTAACTGAAACACGGAAGGAGACAATACCGGAAGGAACC
CGCGCTATGACGGCAATAAAAAGACAGAATAAAACGCACGGTGTTGGGTCGTTTGTTCATAAACGCGGGG
TTCGGTCCCAGGGCTGGCACTCTGTCGATACCCCACCGAGACCCCATTGGGGCCAATACGCCCGCGTTTC
TTCCTTTTCCCCACCCCACCCCCCAAGTTCGGGTGAAGGCCCAGGGCTCGCAGCCAACGTCGGGGCGGCA
GGCCCTGCCATAGCCTCAGGTTACTCATATATACTTTAGATTGATTTAAAACTTCATTTTTAATTTAAAA
GGATCTAGGTGAAGATCCTTTTTGATAATCTCATGACCAAAATCCCTTAACGTGAGTTTTCGTTCCACTG
AGCGTCAGACCCCGTAGAAAAGATCAAAGGATCTTCTTGAGATCCTTTTTTTCTGCGCGTAATCTGCTGC
TTGCAAACAAAAAAACCACCGCTACCAGCGGTGGTTTGTTTGCCGGATCAAGAGCTACCAACTCTTTTTC
CGAAGGTAACTGGCTTCAGCAGAGCGCAGATACCAAATACTGTCCTTCTAGTGTAGCCGTAGTTAGGCCA
CCACTTCAAGAACTCTGTAGCACCGCCTACATACCTCGCTCTGCTAATCCTGTTACCAGTGGCTGCTGCC
AGTGGCGATAAGTCGTGTCTTACCGGGTTGGACTCAAGACGATAGTTACCGGATAAGGCGCAGCGGTCGG
GCTGAACGGGGGGTTCGTGCACACAGCCCAGCTTGGAGCGAACGACCTACACCGAACTGAGATACCTACA
GCGTGAGCTATGAGAAAGCGCCACGCTTCCCGAAGGGAGAAAGGCGGACAGGTATCCGGTAAGCGGCAGG
GTCGGAACAGGAGAGCGCACGAGGGAGCTTCCAGGGGGAAACGCCTGGTATCTTTATAGTCCTGTCGGGT
TTCGCCACCTCTGACTTGAGCGTCGATTTTTGTGATGCTCGTCAGGGGGGCGGAGCCTATGGAAAAACGC
CAGCAACGCGGCCTTTTTACGGTTCCTGGCCTTTTGCTGGCCTTTTGCTCACATGTTCTTTCCTGCGTTA
TCCCCTGATTCTGTGGATAACCGTATTACCGCCATGCAT
